Addgene plasmid #160406: pJH120_pE12_HyPep_emGFP
Purpose: Gateway entry clone containing HyPep presynaptic component (Hydra RFamide) for HySyn
Depositing lab: Daniel Colón-Ramos. Depositing organization: Yale University. Publication: A genetically encoded tool for reconstituting synthetic modulatory neurotransmission and reconnect neural circuits in vivo. Hawk JD, Wisdom EM, Sengupta T, Kashlan ZD, Colon-Ramos DA. Nat Commun. 2021 Aug 9;12(1):4795. doi: 10.1038/s41467-021-24690-9. PubMed 34373460.
Backbone
  Vector backbone: pDONR221
  Vector type: Other
Growth in bacteria
  Bacterial resistance: Kanamycin, 50 μg/mL
  Growth temperature: 37°C
  Growth strain: DH5alpha
  Copy number: High Copy
Gene/Insert
  Gene/Insert name: pDONR221 HyPep emGFP
  Species: Synthetic
  Cloning method: Gibson Cloning
Resource information
  A portion of this plasmid was derived from a plasmid made by: Synthesis
Terms and licenses: Academic/Nonprofit Terms; Industry Terms: Not Available to Industry
How to cite: pJH120_pE12_HyPep_emGFP was a gift from Daniel Colón-Ramos (Addgene plasmid # 160406 ; http://n2t.net/addgene:160406 ; RRID:Addgene_160406)
