[The description below was written by a language model from this plasmid's Addgene catalogue record and pLannotate feature annotations shown in this document.]
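Description:
pJH120_pE12_HyPep_emGFP is a Gateway entry clone built on the pDONR221 backbone, about 3.8 kb in size, that carries the presynaptic "HyPep" component of the HySyn system, a genetically encoded tool for reconstituting synthetic modulatory neurotransmission between neurons. It is propagated in E. coli as a high-copy plasmid through a ColE1/pUC-type origin and is selected with kanamycin via an aminoglycoside phosphotransferase gene. The rrnB T1 and T2 terminators typical of pDONR vectors sit upstream of the cloning region and insulate the insert from read-through transcription. A T7 promoter lies just outside attL2, and short lacI and lacZα fragments are backbone remnants.

The synthetic insert, assembled by Gibson cloning, lies between attL1 and attL2. The annotation detects a fragment of mouse neuropeptide Y at its 5' end, followed by an unannotated stretch of a little over 200 nt and then the Emerald GFP coding sequence. According to the catalogue entry, the payload encodes a Hydra RFamide neuropeptide; the unannotated interval may hold that peptide sequence, with the NPY-derived portion possibly serving as a carrier for the secretory pathway, but the record does not spell out this architecture or confirm that the parts form a single reading frame. EmGFP would provide a fluorescent readout of expression and localisation.

No eukaryotic promoter is present between the att sites, as expected for an entry clone. Its use is as a donor in LR Clonase reactions, which transfer the HyPep-EmGFP cassette into destination vectors supplying a chosen cell-specific promoter and 3' elements. This allows HyPep to be expressed in selected presynaptic neurons as one half of the HySyn system.
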