Features (pLannotate 1.2.2; 11 found; start..end, strand, type, name):
     33..132     +  protein_bind   attL1: mutant version of attL; recombination site for the Gateway® LR reaction LR Clonase™
    141..374     +  CDS            Npy (fragment): NPY_MOUSE - Experimental evidence at protein level: Swiss-Prot protein existence level 1. NPY is implicated in the control of feeding and in secretion of gonadotrophin-release hormone. From Mus musculus (Mouse).
    612..1328    +  CDS            EmGFP: Emerald GFP mammalian codon-optimized
   1359..1458    -  protein_bind   attL2: mutant version of attL; recombination site for the Gateway® LR reaction LR Clonase™
   1476..1494    -  promoter       T7 promoter: promoter for bacteriophage T7 RNA polymerase
   1628..2437    +  CDS            KanR: aminoglycoside phosphotransferase; aph(3')-Ia; confers resistance to kanamycin in bacteria or G418 (Geneticin®) in eukaryotes
   2584..3172    +  rep_origin     ori: high-copy-number ColE1/pMB1/pBR322/pUC origin of replication
   3355..3447    +  CDS            lacI (fragment): lac repressor; lacI; The lac repressor binds to the lac operator to inhibit transcription in E. coli. This inhibition can be relieved by adding lactose or isopropyl-β-D-thiogalactopyranoside (IPTG).
   3502..3529    -  terminator     rrnB T2 terminator: transcription terminator T2 from the E. coli rrnB gene
   3661..3704    +  terminator     rrnB T1 terminator: Escherichia coli rrnB; transcription terminator T1 from the E. coli rrnB gene
   3751..17      -  CDS            lacZα (fragment) (across the origin): LacZα fragment of β-galactosidase; lacZ fragment
>Addgene plasmid #160406 | pJH120_pE12_HyPep_emGFP | addgene full sequence | sequence record 316153 | Addgene NGS Result
GTAAAACGACGGCCAGTCTTAAGCTCGGGCCCCAAATAATGATTTTATTTTGACTGATAGTGACCTGTTC
GTTGCAACAAATTGATGAGCAATGCTTTTTTATAATGCCAACTTTGTACAAAAAAGCAGGCTTAGCCACC
ATGCTGGGAAACAAAAGAATGGGACTGTGTGGACTGACCCTGGCCCTGTCTCTGCTGGTGTGTCTGGGAA
TTTTGGCTGAGGGATATCCATCTCCAGATAATCCAGGAGAGGACGCCCCAGCTGAAGATGAGACAGGAGC
TGAAGATCTGGGAGAGGAGCACGCTTGGAAGGCTAGCCATAGACAGAAAAGACAGTGGCTGGGAGGAAGA
TTCGGAAAAAGATCTGGAGAAGAGGAGGATCATGATATGATGAAGAGACAGTGGCTCGGAGGAAGATTTG
GAAAGAGAAGCGGAGATGAGGAGGCCGAGACTAGTCACAGACAGAAGAGACAGTGGTTTAACGGAAGATT
CGGCAAAAGATCTGGCGAGGAGGAAGATCACGATATGATGAAAAGACAGTGGTTCAACGGAAGATTTGGC
AAAAGATCCGGAGATGAGGAAGCCTCTAGAGGATCCCACAGACAAAAAAGAGTGAGCAAGGGCGAGGAGC
TGTTCACCGGGGTGGTGCCCATCCTGGTCGAGCTGGACGGCGACGTAAACGGCCACAAGTTCAGCGTGTC
CGGCGAGGGCGAGGGCGATGCCACCTACGGCAAGCTGACCCTGAAGTTCATCTGCACCACCGGCAAGCTG
CCCGTGCCCTGGCCCACCCTCGTGACCACCTTGACCTACGGCGTGCAGTGCTTCGCCCGCTACCCCGACC
ACATGAAACAGCACGACTTCTTCAAGTCCGCCATGCCCGAAGGCTACGTCCAGGAGCGCACCATCTTCTT
CAAGGACGACGGCAACTACAAGACCCGCGCCGAGGTGAAGTTCGAGGGCGACACCCTGGTGAACCGCATC
GAGCTGAAGGGCATCGACTTCAAGGAGGACGGCAACATCCTGGGGCACAAGCTGGAGTACAACTACAACA
GCCACAAGGTCTATATCACCGCCGACAAGCAGAAGAACGGCATCAAGGTGAACTTCAAGACCCGCCACAA
CATCGAGGACGGCAGCGTGCAGCTCGCCGACCACTACCAGCAGAACACCCCCATCGGCGACGGCCCCGTG
CTGCTGCCCGACAACCACTACCTGAGCACCCAGTCCGCCCTGAGCAAAGACCCCAACGAGAAGCGCGATC
ACATGGTCCTGCTGGAGTTCGTGACCGCCGCCGGGATCACTCTCGGCATGGACGAGCTGTACAAGTAAAA
GAGATCTGGAGATGAAGAATGATCATGAACCCAGCTTTCTTGTACAAAGTTGGCATTATAAGAAAGCATT
GCTTATCAATTTGTTGCAACGAACAGGTCACTATCAGTCAAAATAAAATCATTATTTGCCATCCAGCTGA
TATCCCCTATAGTGAGTCGTATTACATGGTCATAGCTGTTTCCTGGCAGCTCTGGCCCGTGTCTCAAAAT
CTCTGATGTTACATTGCACAAGATAAAAATATATCATCATGAACAATAAAACTGTCTGCTTACATAAACA
GTAATACAAGGGGTGTTATGAGCCATATTCAACGGGAAACGTCGAGGCCGCGATTAAATTCCAACATGGA
TGCTGATTTATATGGGTATAAATGGGCTCGCGATAATGTCGGGCAATCAGGTGCGACAATCTATCGCTTG
TATGGGAAGCCCGATGCGCCAGAGTTGTTTCTGAAACATGGCAAAGGTAGCGTTGCCAATGATGTTACAG
ATGAGATGGTCAGACTAAACTGGCTGACGGAATTTATGCCTCTTCCGACCATCAAGCATTTTATCCGTAC
TCCTGATGATGCATGGTTACTCACCACTGCGATCCCCGGAAAAACAGCATTCCAGGTATTAGAAGAATAT
CCTGATTCAGGTGAAAATATTGTTGATGCGCTGGCAGTGTTCCTGCGCCGGTTGCATTCGATTCCTGTTT
GTAATTGTCCTTTTAACAGCGATCGCGTATTTCGTCTCGCTCAGGCGCAATCACGAATGAATAACGGTTT
GGTTGATGCGAGTGATTTTGATGACGAGCGTAATGGCTGGCCTGTTGAACAAGTCTGGAAAGAAATGCAT
AAACTTTTGCCATTCTCACCGGATTCAGTCGTCACTCATGGTGATTTCTCACTTGATAACCTTATTTTTG
ACGAGGGGAAATTAATAGGTTGTATTGATGTTGGACGAGTCGGAATCGCAGACCGATACCAGGATCTTGC
CATCCTATGGAACTGCCTCGGTGAGTTTTCTCCTTCATTACAGAAACGGCTTTTTCAAAAATATGGTATT
GATAATCCTGATATGAATAAATTGCAGTTTCATTTGATGCTCGATGAGTTTTTCTAATCAGAATTGGTTA
ATTGGTTGTAACACTGGCAGAGCATTACGCTGACTTGACGGGACGGCGCAAGCTCATGACCAAAATCCCT
TAACGTGAGTTACGCGTCGTTCCACTGAGCGTCAGACCCCGTAGAAAAGATCAAAGGATCTTCTTGAGAT
CCTTTTTTTCTGCGCGTAATCTGCTGCTTGCAAACAAAAAAACCACCGCTACCAGCGGTGGTTTGTTTGC
CGGATCAAGAGCTACCAACTCTTTTTCCGAAGGTAACTGGCTTCAGCAGAGCGCAGATACCAAATACTGT
TCTTCTAGTGTAGCCGTAGTTAGGCCACCACTTCAAGAACTCTGTAGCACCGCCTACATACCTCGCTCTG
CTAATCCTGTTACCAGTGGCTGCTGCCAGTGGCGATAAGTCGTGTCTTACCGGGTTGGACTCAAGACGAT
AGTTACCGGATAAGGCGCAGCGGTCGGGCTGAACGGGGGGTTCGTGCACACAGCCCAGCTTGGAGCGAAC
GACCTACACCGAACTGAGATACCTACAGCGTGAGCTATGAGAAAGCGCCACGCTTCCCGAAGGGAGAAAG
GCGGACAGGTATCCGGTAAGCGGCAGGGTCGGAACAGGAGAGCGCACGAGGGAGCTTCCAGGGGGAAACG
CCTGGTATCTTTATAGTCCTGTCGGGTTTCGCCACCTCTGACTTGAGCGTCGATTTTTGTGATGCTCGTC
AGGGGGGCGGAGCCTATGGAAAAACGCCAGCAACGCGGCCTTTTTACGGTTCCTGGCCTTTTGCTGGCCT
TTTGCTCACATGTTCTTTCCTGCGTTATCCCCTGATTCTGTGGATAACCGTATTACCGCCTTTGAGTGAG
CTGATACCGCTCGCCGCAGCCGAACGACCGAGCGCAGCGAGTCAGTGAGCGAGGAAGCGGAAGAGCGCCC
AATACGCAAACCGCCTCTCCCCGCGCGTTGGCCGATTCATTAATGCAGCTGGCACGACAGGTTTCCCGAC
TGGAAAGCGGGCAGTGAGCGCAACGCAATTAATACGCGTACCGCTAGCCAGGAAGAGTTTGTAGAAACGC
AAAAAGGCCATCCGTCAGGATGGCCTTCTGCTTAGTTTGATGCCTGGCAGTTTATGGCGGGCGTCCTGCC
CGCCACCCTCCGGGCCGTTGCTTCACAACGTTCAAATCCGCTCCCGGCGGATTTGTCCTACTCAGGAGAG
CGTTCACCGACAAACAACAGATAAAACGAAAGGCCCAGTCTTCCGACTGAGCCTTTCGTTTTATTTGATG
CCTGGCAGTTCCCTACTCTCGCGTTAACGCTAGCATGGATGTTTTCCCAGTCACGACGTT
